>Addgene plasmid #116866 | mCherry-FKBP-PTEN | depositor full sequence | sequence record 219822 | mCherry-FKBP-PTEN sequence 6361 bps
TAGTTATTAATAGTAATCAATTACGGGGTCATTAGTTCATAGCCCATATATGGAGTTCCGCGTTACATAA
CTTACGGTAAATGGCCCGCCTGGCTGACCGCCCAACGACCCCCGCCCATTGACGTCAATAATGACGTATG
TTCCCATAGTAACGCCAATAGGGACTTTCCATTGACGTCAATGGGTGGAGTATTTACGGTAAACTGCCCA
CTTGGCAGTACATCAAGTGTATCATATGCCAAGTACGCCCCCTATTGACGTCAATGACGGTAAATGGCCC
GCCTGGCATTATGCCCAGTACATGACCTTATGGGACTTTCCTACTTGGCAGTACATCTACGTATTAGTCA
TCGCTATTACCATGGTGATGCGGTTTTGGCAGTACATCAATGGGCGTGGATAGCGGTTTGACTCACGGGG
ATTTCCAAGTCTCCACCCCATTGACGTCAATGGGAGTTTGTTTTGGCACCAAAATCAACGGGACTTTCCA
AAATGTCGTAACAACTCCGCCCCATTGACGCAAATGGGCGGTAGGCGTGTACGGTGGGAGGTCTATATAA
GCAGAGCTGGTTTAGTGAACCGTCAGATCCGCTAGCGCTACCGGTCGCCACCATGGTGAGCAAGGGCGAG
GAGGATAACATGGCCATCATCAAGGAGTTCATGCGCTTCAAGGTGCACATGGAGGGCTCCGTGAACGGCC
ACGAGTTCGAGATCGAGGGCGAGGGCGAGGGCCGCCCCTACGAGGGCACCCAGACCGCCAAGCTGAAGGT
GACCAAGGGTGGCCCCCTGCCCTTCGCCTGGGACATCCTGTCCCCTCAGTTCATGTACGGCTCCAAGGCC
TACGTGAAGCACCCCGCCGACATCCCCGACTACTTGAAGCTGTCCTTCCCCGAGGGCTTCAAGTGGGAGC
GCGTGATGAACTTCGAGGACGGCGGCGTGGTGACCGTGACCCAGGACTCCTCCCTGCAGGACGGCGAGTT
CATCTACAAGGTGAAGCTGCGCGGCACCAACTTCCCCTCCGACGGCCCCGTAATGCAGAAGAAGACCATG
GGCTGGGAGGCCTCCTCCGAGCGGATGTACCCCGAGGACGGCGCCCTGAAGGGCGAGATCAAGCAGAGGC
TGAAGCTGAAGGACGGCGGCCACTACGACGCTGAGGTCAAGACCACCTACAAGGCCAAGAAGCCCGTGCA
GCTGCCCGGCGCCTACAACGTCAACATCAAGTTGGACATCACCTCCCACAACGAGGACTACACCATCGTG
GAACAGTACGAACGCGCCGAGGGCCGCCACTCCACCGGCGGCATGGACGAGCTGTACAAGTCCGGACTCA
GATCTCGAAGCGCGGCCGCGGGAGCAGGAGGAGCAGCTCGAGCGGCGCTGGGAGTGCAGGTGGAAACCAT
CTCCCCAGGAGACGGGCGCACCTTCCCCAAGCGCGGCCAGACCTGCGTGGTGCACTACACCGGGATGCTT
GAAGATGGAAAGAAATTTGATTCCTCCCGGGACAGAAACAAGCCCTTTAAGTTTATGCTAGGCAAGCAGG
AGGTGATCCGAGGCTGGGAAGAAGGGGTTGCCCAGATGAGTGTGGGTCAGAGAGCCAAACTGACTATATC
TCCAGATTATGCCTATGGTGCCACTGGGCACCCAGGCATCATCCCACCACATGCCACTCTCGTCTTCGAT
GTGGAGCTTCTAAAACTGGAAAGTGCTGGTGGTAGTGCTGGTGGTAGTGCTGGTGGTAGTGCTGGTGGTA
GTGCTGGTGGTCCGCGAGCTCAAGCTTCGAATTCTGCAGCCATGACAGCCATCATCAAAGAGATCGTTAG
CAGAAACAAAAGGAGATATCAAGAGGATGGATTCGACTTAGACTTGACCTATATTTATCCAAACATTATT
GCTATGGGATTTCCTGCAGAAAGACTTGAAGGCGTATACAGGAACAATATTGATGATGTAGTAAGGTTTT
TGGATTCAAAGCATAAAAACCATTACAAGATATACAATCTTTGTGCTGAAAGACATTATGACACCGCCAA
ATTTAATTGCAGAGTTGCACAATATCCTTTTGAAGACCATAACCCACCACAGCTAGAACTTATCAAACCC
TTTTGTGAAGATCTTGACCAATGGCTAAGTGAAGATGACAATCATGTTGCAGCAATTCACTGTAAAGCTG
GAAAGGGACGAACTGGTGTAATGATATGTGCATATTTATTACATCGGGGCAAATTTTTAAAGGCACAAGA
GGCCCTAGATTTCTATGGGGAAGTAAGGACCAGAGACAAAAAGGGAGTAACTATTCCCAGTCAGAGGCGC
TATGTGTATTATTATAGCTACCTGTTAAAGAATCATCTGGATTATAGACCAGTGGCACTGTTGTTTCACA
AGATGATGTTTGAAACTATTCCAATGTTCAGTGGCGGAACTTGCAATCCTCAGTTTGTGGTCTGCCAGCT
AAAGGTGAAGATATATTCCTCCAATTCAGGACCCACACGACGGGAAGACAAGTTCATGTACTTTGAGTTC
CCTCAGCCGTTACCTGTGTGTGGTGATATCAAAGTAGAGTTCTTCCACAAACAGAACAAGATGCTAAAAA
AGGACAAAATGTTTCACTTTTGGGTAAATACATTCTTCATACCAGGACCAGAGGAAACCTCAGAAAAAGT
AGAAAATGGAAGTCTATGTGATCAAGAAATCGATAGCATTTGCAGTATAGAGCGTGCAGATAATGACAAG
GAATATCTAGTACTTACTTTAACAAAAAATGATCTTGACAAAGCAAATAAAGACAAAGCCAACCGATACT
TTTCTCCAAATTTTAAGGTGAAGCTGTACTTCACAAAAACAGTAGAGGAGCCGTCAAATCCAGAGGCTAG
CAGTTCAACTTCTGTAACACCAGATGTTAGTGACAATGAACCTGATCATTATAGATATTCTGACACCACT
GACTCTGATCCAGAGAATGAACCTTTTGATGAAGATCAGCATACACAAATTACAAAAGTCTGACGGTACC
GCGGGCCCGGGATCCACCGGATCTAGATAACTGATCATAATCAGCCATACCACATTTGTAGAGGTTTTAC
TTGCTTTAAAAAACCTCCCACACCTCCCCCTGAACCTGAAACATAAAATGAATGCAATTGTTGTTGTTAA
CTTGTTTATTGCAGCTTATAATGGTTACAAATAAAGCAATAGCATCACAAATTTCACAAATAAAGCATTT
TTTTCACTGCATTCTAGTTGTGGTTTGTCCAAACTCATCAATGTATCTTAACGCGTAAATTGTAAGCGTT
AATATTTTGTTAAAATTCGCGTTAAATTTTTGTTAAATCAGCTCATTTTTTAACCAATAGGCCGAAATCG
GCAAAATCCCTTATAAATCAAAAGAATAGACCGAGATAGGGT
[37 nt withheld, positions 3403-3439]
AAAGAACGTGGACTCCAACGTCAAAGG
[49 nt withheld, positions 3467-3515]
T
[91 nt withheld, positions 3517-3607]
G
[124 nt withheld, positions 3609-3732]
CAGGTGGCACTTTTCGGGGAAATGTGCGCGGAACCCCTATTTGTTTATTTTTCTAAATACATTCAAATAT
GTATCCGCTCATGAGACAATAACCCTGATAAATGCTTCAATAATATTGAAAAAGGAAGAGTCCTGAGGCG
GAAAGAACCAGCTGTGGAATGTGTGTCAGTTAGGGTGTGGAAAGTCCCCAGGCTCCCCAGCAGGCAGAAG
TATGCAAAGCATGCATCTCAATTAGTCAGCAACCAGGTGTGGAAAGTCCCCAGGCTCCCCAGCAGGCAGA
AGTATGCAAAGCATGCATCTCAATTAGTCAGCAACCATAGTCCCGCCCCTAACTCCGCCCATCCCGCCCC
TAACTCCGCCCAGTTCCGCCCATTCTCCGCCCCATGGCTGACTAATTTTTTTTATTTATGCAGAGGCCGA
GGCCGCCTCGGCCTCTGAGCTATTCCAGAAGTAGTGAGGAGGCTTTTTTGGAGGCCTAGGCTTTTGCAAA
GATCGATCAAGAGACAGGATGAGGATCGTTTCGCATGATTGAACAAGATGGATTGCACGCAGGTTCTCCG
GCCGCTTGGGTGGAGAGGCTATTCGGCTATGACTGGGCACAACAGACAATCGGCTGCTCTGATGCCGCCG
TGTTCCGGCTGTCAGCGCAGGGGCGCCCGGTTCTTTTTGTCAAGACCGACCTGTCCGGTGCCCTGAATGA
ACTGCAAGACGAGGCAGCGCGGCTATCGTGGCTGGCCACGACGGGCGTTCCTTGCGCAGCTGTGCTCGAC
GTTGTCACTGAAGCGGGAAGGGACTGGCTGCTATTGGGCGAAGTGCCGGGGCAGGATCTCCTGTCATCTC
ACCTTGCTCCTGCCGAGAAAGTATCCATCATGGCTGATGCAATGCGGCGGCTGCATACGCTTGATCCGGC
TACCTGCCCATTCGACCACCAAGCGAAACATCGCATCGAGCGAGCACGTACTCGGATGGAAGCCGGTCTT
GTCGATCAGGATGATCTGGACGAAGAGCATCAGGGGCTCGCGCCAGCCGAACTGTTCGCCAGGCTCAAGG
CGAGCATGCCCGACGGCGAGGATCTCGTCGTGACCCATGGCGATGCCTGCTTGCCGAATATCATGGTGGA
AAATGGCCGCTTTTCTGGATTCATCGACTGTGGCCGGCTGGGTGTGGCGGACCGCTATCAGGACATAGCG
TTGGCTACCCGTGATATTGCTGAAGAGCTTGGCGGCGAATGGGCTGACCGCTTCCTCGTGCTTTACGGTA
TCGCCGCTCCCGATTCGCAGCGCATCGCCTTCTATCGCCTTCTTGACGAGTTCTTCTGAGCGGGACTCTG
GGGTTCGAAATGACCGACCAAGCGACGCCCAACCTGCCATCACGAGATTTCGATTCCACCGCCGCCTTCT
ATGAAAGGTTGGGCTTCGGAATCGTTTTCCGGGACGCCGGCTGGATGATCCTCCAGCGCGGGGATCTCAT
GCTGGAGTTCTTCGCCCACCCTAGGGGGAGGCTAACTGAAACACGGAAGGAGACAATACCGGAAGGAACC
CGCGCTATGACGGCAATAAAAAGACAGAATAAAACGCACGGTGTTGGGTCGTTTGTTCATAAACGCGGGG
TTCGGTCCCAGGGCTGGCACTCTGTCGATACCCCACCGAGACCCCATTGGGGCCAATACGCCCGCGTTTC
TTCCTTTTCCCCACCCCACCCCCCAAGTTCGGGTGAAGGCCCAGGGCTCGCAGCCAACGTCGGGGCGGCA
GGCCCTGCCATAGCCTCAGGTTACTCATATATACTTTAGATTGATTTAAAACTTCATTTTTAATTTAAAA
GGATCTAGGTGAAGATCCTTTTTGATAATCTCATGACCAAAATCCCTTAACGTGAGTTTTCGTTCCACTG
AGCGTCAGACCCCGTAGAAAAGATCAAAGGATCTTCTTGAGATCCTTTTTTTCTGCGCGTAATCTGCTGC
TTGCAAACAAAAAAACCACCGCTACCAGCGGTGGTTTGTTTGCCGGATCAAGAGCTACCAACTCTTTTTC
CGAAGGTAACTGGCTTCAGCAGAGCGCAGATACCAAATACTGTCCTTCTAGTGTAGCCGTAGTTAGGCCA
CCACTTCAAGAACTCTGTAGCACCGCCTACATACCTCGCTCTGCTAATCCTGTTACCAGTGGCTGCTGCC
AGTGGCGATAAGTCGTGTCTTACCGGGTTGGACTCAAGACGATAGTTACCGGATAAGGCGCAGCGGTCGG
GCTGAACGGGGGGTTCGTGCACACAGCCCAGCTTGGAGCGAACGACCTACACCGAACTGAGATACCTACA
GCGTGAGCTATGAGAAAGCGCCACGCTTCCCGAAGGGAGAAAGGCGGACAGGTATCCGGTAAGCGGCAGG
GTCGGAACAGGAGAGCGCACGAGGGAGCTTCCAGGGGGAAACGCCTGGTATCTTTATAGTCCTGTCGGGT
TTCGCCACCTCTGACTTGAGCGTCGATTTTTGTGATGCTCGTCAGGGGGGCGGAGCCTATGGAAAAACGC
CAGCAACGCGGCCTTTTTACGGTTCCTGGCCTTTTGCTGGCCTTTTGCTCACATGTTCTTTCCTGCGTTA
TCCCCTGATTCTGTGGATAACCGTATTACCGCCATGCAT
Features (pLannotate 1.2.2; 18 found; start..end, strand, type, name):
     61..364     +  enhancer       CMV enhancer: human cytomegalovirus immediate early enhancer
    365..568     +  promoter       CMV promoter: human cytomegalovirus (CMV) immediate early promoter
    613..1320    +  CDS            mCherry: mCherry is a basic (constitutively fluorescent) red fluorescent protein published in 2004, derived from Discosoma sp.. It is reported to be a very rapidly-maturing monomer with low acid sensitivity.
   1321..1338    +  misc_feature   MCS (fragment): multiple cloning site
   1379..1701    +  CDS            FKBP (fragment): human FK506-binding protein FKBP12
   1765..1789    +  misc_feature   MCS (fragment): multiple cloning site
   1792..3000    +  CDS            PTEN: PTEN_HUMAN - Also known as MMAC1, TEP1. Experimental evidence at protein level: Swiss-Prot protein existence level 1. [Isoform alpha]: Functional kinase, like isoform 1 it antagonizes the PI3K-AKT/PKB signaling pathway. Plays a role in mitochondrial energetic metabolism by promoting COX activity and ATP production, via collaboration with isoform 1 in increasing protein levels of PINK1. From Homo sapiens (Human).
   3002..3025    +  misc_feature   MCS (fragment): multiple cloning site
   3042..3126    +  CDS            large T antigen (fragment): large T antigen from SV40 (simian virus 40)
   3149..3270    +  polyA_signal   SV40 poly(A) signal: SV40 polyadenylation signal
   3304..3732    -  rep_origin     f1 ori (sequence partly withheld): f1 bacteriophage origin of replication; arrow indicates direction of (+) strand synthesis
   3759..3863    +  promoter       AmpR promoter: bla
   3865..4222    +  promoter       SV40 promoter: SV40 enhancer and early promoter
   4257..5051    +  CDS            NeoR/KanR: aminoglycoside phosphotransferase from Tn5; aph(3')-II (or nptII); confers resistance to neomycin, kanamycin, and G418 (Geneticin®)
   5072..5224    +  CDS            ble (fragment): BLE_KLEPN - Experimental evidence at protein level: Swiss-Prot protein existence level 1. Binding protein with a strong affinity to the bleomycin family of antibiotics. Binds to CL990; an antimitotic-antibiotic compound. From Klebsiella pneumoniae.
   5283..5330    +  polyA_signal   HSV TK poly(A) signal: herpes simplex virus thymidine kinase polyadenylation signal (Cole and Stacy, 1985)
   5421..5437    -  polyA_signal   bGH poly(A) signal (fragment): bovine growth hormone polyadenylation signal
   5659..6247    +  rep_origin     ori: high-copy-number ColE1/pMB1/pBR322/pUC origin of replication
