>Addgene plasmid #116866 | mCherry-FKBP-PTEN | addgene full sequence | sequence record 223530 | Addgene NGS Result
CGTTACATAACTTACGGTAAATGGCCCGCCTGGCTGACCGCCCAACGACCCCCGCCCATTGACGTCAATA
ATGACGTATGTTCCCATAGTAACGCCAATAGGGACTTTCCATTGACGTCAATGGGTGGAGTATTTACGGT
AAACTGCCCACTTGGCAGTACATCAAGTGTATCATATGCCAAGTACGCCCCCTATTGACGTCAATGACGG
TAAATGGCCCGCCTGGCATTATGCCCAGTACATGACCTTATGGGACTTTCCTACTTGGCAGTACATCTAC
GTATTAGTCATCGCTATTACCATGGTGATGCGGTTTTGGCAGTACATCAATGGGCGTGGATAGCGGTTTG
ACTCACGGGGATTTCCAAGTCTCCACCCCATTGACGTCAATGGGAGTTTGTTTTGGCACCAAAATCAACG
GGACTTTCCAAAATGTCGTAACAACTCCGCCCCATTGACGCAAATGGGCGGTAGGCGTGTACGGTGGGAG
GTCTATATAAGCAGAGCTGGTTTAGTGAACCGTCAGATCCGCTAGCGCTACCGGTCGCCACCATGGTGAG
CAAGGGCGAGGAGGATAACATGGCCATCATCAAGGAGTTCATGCGCTTCAAGGTGCACATGGAGGGCTCC
GTGAACGGCCACGAGTTCGAGATCGAGGGCGAGGGCGAGGGCCGCCCCTACGAGGGCACCCAGACCGCCA
AGCTGAAGGTGACCAAGGGTGGCCCCCTGCCCTTCGCCTGGGACATCCTGTCCCCTCAGTTCATGTACGG
CTCCAAGGCCTACGTGAAGCACCCCGCCGACATCCCCGACTACTTGAAGCTGTCCTTCCCCGAGGGCTTC
AAGTGGGAGCGCGTGATGAACTTCGAGGACGGCGGCGTGGTGACCGTGACCCAGGACTCCTCCCTGCAGG
ACGGCGAGTTCATCTACAAGGTGAAGCTGCGCGGCACCAACTTCCCCTCCGACGGCCCCGTAATGCAGAA
GAAGACCATGGGCTGGGAGGCCTCCTCCGAGCGGATGTACCCCGAGGACGGCGCCCTGAAGGGCGAGATC
AAGCAGAGGCTGAAGCTGAAGGACGGCGGCCACTACGACGCTGAGGTCAAGACCACCTACAAGGCCAAGA
AGCCCGTGCAGCTGCCCGGCGCCTACAACGTCAACATCAAGTTGGACATCACCTCCCACAACGAGGACTA
CACCATCGTGGAACAGTACGAACGCGCCGAGGGCCGCCACTCCACCGGCGGCATGGACGAGCTGTACAAG
TCCGGACTCAGATCTCGAAGCGCGGCCGCGGGAGCAGGAGGAGCAGCTCGAGCGGCGCTGGGAGTGCAGG
TGGAAACCATCTCCCCAGGAGACGGGCGCACCTTCCCCAAGCGCGGCCAGACCTGCGTGGTGCACTACAC
CGGGATGCTTGAAGATGGAAAGAAATTTGATTCCTCCCGGGACAGAAACAAGCCCTTTAAGTTTATGCTA
GGCAAGCAGGAGGTGATCCGAGGCTGGGAAGAAGGGGTTGCCCAGATGAGTGTGGGTCAGAGAGCCAAAC
TGACTATATCTCCAGATTATGCCTATGGTGCCACTGGGCACCCAGGCATCATCCCACCACATGCCACTCT
CGTCTTCGATGTGGAGCTTCTAAAACTGGAAAGTGCTGGTGGTAGTGCTGGTGGTAGTGCTGGTGGTAGT
GCTGGTGGTAGTGCTGGTGGTCCGCGAGCTCAAGCTTCGAATTCTGCAGCCATGACAGCCATCATCAAAG
AGATCGTTAGCAGAAACAAAAGGAGATATCAAGAGGATGGATTCGACTTAGACTTGACCTATATTTATCC
AAACATTATTGCTATGGGATTTCCTGCAGAAAGACTTGAAGGCGTATACAGGAACAATATTGATGATGTA
GTAAGGTTTTTGGATTCAAAGCATAAAAACCATTACAAGATATACAATCTTTGTGCTGAAAGACATTATG
ACACCGCCAAATTTAATTGCAGAGTTGCACAATATCCTTTTGAAGACCATAACCCACCACAGCTAGAACT
TATCAAACCCTTTTGTGAAGATCTTGACCAATGGCTAAGTGAAGATGACAATCATGTTGCAGCAATTCAC
TGTAAAGCTGGAAAGGGACGAACTGGTGTAATGATATGTGCATATTTATTACATCGGGGCAAATTTTTAA
AGGCACAAGAGGCCCTAGATTTCTATGGGGAAGTAAGGACCAGAGACAAAAAGGGAGTAACTATTCCCAG
TCAGAGGCGCTATGTGTATTATTATAGCTACCTGTTAAAGAATCATCTGGATTATAGACCAGTGGCACTG
TTGTTTCACAAGATGATGTTTGAAACTATTCCAATGTTCAGTGGCGGAACTTGCAATCCTCAGTTTGTGG
TCTGCCAGCTAAAGGTGAAGATATATTCCTCCAATTCAGGACCCACACGACGGGAAGACAAGTTCATGTA
CTTTGAGTTCCCTCAGCCGTTACCTGTGTGTGGTGATATCAAAGTAGAGTTCTTCCACAAACAGAACAAG
ATGCTAAAAAAGGACAAAATGTTTCACTTTTGGGTAAATACATTCTTCATACCAGGACCAGAGGAAACCT
CAGAAAAAGTAGAAAATGGAAGTCTATGTGATCAAGAAATCGATAGCATTTGCAGTATAGAGCGTGCAGA
TAATGACAAGGAATATCTAGTACTTACTTTAACAAAAAATGATCTTGACAAAGCAAATAAAGACAAAGCC
AACCGATACTTTTCTCCAAATTTTAAGGTGAAGCTGTACTTCACAAAAACAGTAGAGGAGCCGTCAAATC
CAGAGGCTAGCAGTTCAACTTCTGTAACACCAGATGTTAGTGACAATGAACCTGATCATTATAGATATTC
TGACACCACTGACTCTGATCCAGAGAATGAACCTTTTGATGAAGATCAGCATACACAAATTACAAAAGTC
TGACGGTACCGCGGGCCCGGGATCCACCGGATCTAGATAACTGATCATAATCAGCCATACCACATTTGTA
GAGGTTTTACTTGCTTTAAAAAACCTCCCACACCTCCCCCTGAACCTGAAACATAAAATGAATGCAATTG
TTGTTGTTAACTTGTTTATTGCAGCTTATAATGGTTACAAATAAAGCAATAGCATCACAAATTTCACAAA
TAAAGCATTTTTTTCACTGCATTCTAGTTGTGGTTTGTCCAAACTCATCAATGTATCTTAACGCGTAAAT
TGTAAGCGTTAATATTTTGTTAAAATTCGCGTTAAATTTTTGTTAAATCAGCTCATTTTTTAACCAATAG
GCCGAAATCGGCAAAATCCCTTATAAATCAAAAGAATAGACCGAGATAGGGT
[37 nt withheld, positions 3343-3379]
AAAGAACGTGGACTCCAACGTCAAAGG
[49 nt withheld, positions 3407-3455]
T
[91 nt withheld, positions 3457-3547]
G
[124 nt withheld, positions 3549-3672]
CAGGTGGCACTTTTCGGGGAAATGTGCGCGGAACCCCTATTTGTTTATTTTTCTAAATACATTCAAATAT
GTATCCGCTCATGAGACAATAACCCTGATAAATGCTTCAATAATATTGAAAAAGGAAGAGTCCTGAGGCG
GAAAGAACCAGCTGTGGAATGTGTGTCAGTTAGGGTGTGGAAAGTCCCCAGGCTCCCCAGCAGGCAGAAG
TATGCAAAGCATGCATCTCAATTAGTCAGCAACCAGGTGTGGAAAGTCCCCAGGCTCCCCAGCAGGCAGA
AGTATGCAAAGCATGCATCTCAATTAGTCAGCAACCATAGTCCCGCCCCTAACTCCGCCCATCCCGCCCC
TAACTCCGCCCAGTTCCGCCCATTCTCCGCCCCATGGCTGACTAATTTTTTTTATTTATGCAGAGGCCGA
GGCCGCCTCGGCCTCTGAGCTATTCCAGAAGTAGTGAGGAGGCTTTTTTGGAGGCCTAGGCTTTTGCAAA
GATCGATCAAGAGACAGGATGAGGATCGTTTCGCATGATTGAACAAGATGGATTGCACGCAGGTTCTCCG
GCCGCTTGGGTGGAGAGGCTATTCGGCTATGACTGGGCACAACAGACAATCGGCTGCTCTGATGCCGCCG
TGTTCCGGCTGTCAGCGCAGGGGCGCCCGGTTCTTTTTGTCAAGACCGACCTGTCCGGTGCCCTGAATGA
ACTGCAAGACGAGGCAGCGCGGCTATCGTGGCTGGCCACGACGGGCGTTCCTTGCGCAGCTGTGCTCGAC
GTTGTCACTGAAGCGGGAAGGGACTGGCTGCTATTGGGCGAAGTGCCGGGGCAGGATCTCCTGTCATCTC
ACCTTGCTCCTGCCGAGAAAGTATCCATCATGGCTGATGCAATGCGGCGGCTGCATACGCTTGATCCGGC
TACCTGCCCATTCGACCACCAAGCGAAACATCGCATCGAGCGAGCACGTACTCGGATGGAAGCCGGTCTT
GTCGATCAGGATGATCTGGACGAAGAGCATCAGGGGCTCGCGCCAGCCGAACTGTTCGCCAGGCTCAAGG
CGAGCATGCCCGACGGCGAGGATCTCGTCGTGACCCATGGCGATGCCTGCTTGCCGAATATCATGGTGGA
AAATGGCCGCTTTTCTGGATTCATCGACTGTGGCCGGCTGGGTGTGGCGGACCGCTATCAGGACATAGCG
TTGGCTACCCGTGATATTGCTGAAGAGCTTGGCGGCGAATGGGCTGACCGCTTCCTCGTGCTTTACGGTA
TCGCCGCTCCCGATTCGCAGCGCATCGCCTTCTATCGCCTTCTTGACGAGTTCTTCTGAGCGGGACTCTG
GGGTTCGAAATGACCGACCAAGCGACGCCCAACCTGCCATCACGAGATTTCGATTCCACCGCCGCCTTCT
ATGAAAGGTTGGGCTTCGGAATCGTTTTCCGGGACGCCGGCTGGATGATCCTCCAGCGCGGGGATCTCAT
GCTGGAGTTCTTCGCCCACCCTAGGGGGAGGCTAACTGAAACACGGAAGGAGACAATACCGGAAGGAACC
CGCGCTATGACGGCAATAAAAAGACAGAATAAAACGCACGGTGTTGGGTCGTTTGTTCATAAACGCGGGG
TTCGGTCCCAGGGCTGGCACTCTGTCGATACCCCACCGAGACCCCATTGGGGCCAATACGCCCGCGTTTC
TTCCTTTTCCCCACCCCACCCCCCAAGTTCGGGTGAAGGCCCAGGGCTCGCAGCCAACGTCGGGGCGGCA
GGCCCTGCCATAGCCTCAGGTTACTCATATATACTTTAGATTGATTTAAAACTTCATTTTTAATTTAAAA
GGATCTAGGTGAAGATCCTTTTTGATAATCTCATGACCAAAATCCCTTAACGTGAGTTTTCGTTCCACTG
AGCGTCAGACCCCGTAGAAAAGATCAAAGGATCTTCTTGAGATCCTTTTTTTCTGCGCGTAATCTGCTGC
TTGCAAACAAAAAAACCACCGCTACCAGCGGTGGTTTGTTTGCCGGATCAAGAGCTACCAACTCTTTTTC
CGAAGGTAACTGGCTTCAGCAGAGCGCAGATACCAAATACTGTTCTTCTAGTGTAGCCGTAGTTAGGCCA
CCACTTCAAGAACTCTGTAGCACCGCCTACATACCTCGCTCTGCTAATCCTGTTACCAGTGGCTGCTGCC
AGTGGCGATAAGTCGTGTCTTACCGGGTTGGACTCAAGACGATAGTTACCGGATAAGGCGCAGCGGTCGG
GCTGAACGGGGGGTTCGTGCACACAGCCCAGCTTGGAGCGAACGACCTACACCGAACTGAGATACCTACA
GCGTGAGCTATGAGAAAGCGCCACGCTTCCCGAAGGGAGAAAGGCGGACAGGTATCCGGTAAGCGGCAGG
GTCGGAACAGGAGAGCGCACGAGGGAGCTTCCAGGGGGAAACGCCTGGTATCTTTATAGTCCTGTCGGGT
TTCGCCACCTCTGACTTGAGCGTCGATTTTTGTGATGCTCGTCAGGGGGGCGGAGCCTATGGAAAAACGC
CAGCAACGCGGCCTTTTTACGGTTCCTGGCCTTTTGCTGGCCTTTTGCTCACATGTTCTTTCCTGCGTTA
TCCCCTGATTCTGTGGATAACCGTATTACCGCCATGCATTAGTTATTAATAGTAATCAATTACGGGGTCA
TTAGTTCATAGCCCATATATGGAGTTCCG
Features (pLannotate 1.2.2; 19 found; start..end, strand, type, name):
      1..304     +  enhancer       CMV enhancer: human cytomegalovirus immediate early enhancer
    305..508     +  promoter       CMV promoter: human cytomegalovirus (CMV) immediate early promoter
    553..1260    +  CDS            mCherry: mCherry is a basic (constitutively fluorescent) red fluorescent protein published in 2004, derived from Discosoma sp.. It is reported to be a very rapidly-maturing monomer with low acid sensitivity.
   1261..1278    +  misc_feature   MCS (fragment): multiple cloning site
   1319..1641    +  CDS            FKBP (fragment): human FK506-binding protein FKBP12
   1705..1729    +  misc_feature   MCS (fragment): multiple cloning site
   1732..2940    +  CDS            PTEN: PTEN_HUMAN - Also known as MMAC1, TEP1. Experimental evidence at protein level: Swiss-Prot protein existence level 1. [Isoform alpha]: Functional kinase, like isoform 1 it antagonizes the PI3K-AKT/PKB signaling pathway. Plays a role in mitochondrial energetic metabolism by promoting COX activity and ATP production, via collaboration with isoform 1 in increasing protein levels of PINK1. From Homo sapiens (Human).
   2942..2965    +  misc_feature   MCS (fragment): multiple cloning site
   2982..3066    +  CDS            large T antigen (fragment): large T antigen from SV40 (simian virus 40)
   3089..3210    +  polyA_signal   SV40 poly(A) signal: SV40 polyadenylation signal
   3244..3672    -  rep_origin     f1 ori (sequence partly withheld): f1 bacteriophage origin of replication; arrow indicates direction of (+) strand synthesis
   3699..3803    +  promoter       AmpR promoter: bla
   3805..4162    +  promoter       SV40 promoter: SV40 enhancer and early promoter
   4197..4991    +  CDS            NeoR/KanR: aminoglycoside phosphotransferase from Tn5; aph(3')-II (or nptII); confers resistance to neomycin, kanamycin, and G418 (Geneticin®)
   5012..5164    +  CDS            ble (fragment): BLE_KLEPN - Experimental evidence at protein level: Swiss-Prot protein existence level 1. Binding protein with a strong affinity to the bleomycin family of antibiotics. Binds to CL990; an antimitotic-antibiotic compound. From Klebsiella pneumoniae.
   5223..5270    +  polyA_signal   HSV TK poly(A) signal: herpes simplex virus thymidine kinase polyadenylation signal (Cole and Stacy, 1985)
   5361..5377    -  polyA_signal   bGH poly(A) signal (fragment): bovine growth hormone polyadenylation signal
   5599..6187    +  rep_origin     ori: high-copy-number ColE1/pMB1/pBR322/pUC origin of replication
   6302..6361    +  enhancer       CMV enhancer (fragment): human cytomegalovirus immediate early enhancer
