[The description below was written by a language model from this plasmid's Addgene catalogue record and pLannotate feature annotations shown in this document.]
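Description:
mCherry-FKBP-PTEN is a mammalian expression plasmid built on the pmCherry-C1 backbone that encodes a red-fluorescent, chemically recruitable form of the human phosphatase PTEN. The CMV immediate-early enhancer and promoter drive a single fusion reading frame. mCherry sits at the N terminus, followed by the human FK506-binding protein FKBP12 and then the PTEN coding sequence, with short linker remnants of the multiple cloning site between the modules. An SV40 polyadenylation signal terminates the transcript. The fusion was assembled by Gibson cloning.

The plasmid replicates at high copy in E. coli from a ColE1/pUC-type origin and also carries an f1 phage origin. One Tn5 NeoR/KanR gene serves both hosts. A bacterial bla promoter expresses it for kanamycin selection, and the SV40 early promoter, paired with an HSV TK poly(A) signal, expresses it for G418 selection of mammalian cells. The short ble, bGH poly(A) and large T antigen fragments in the annotation appear to be backbone remnants rather than functional elements.

The catalogue lists a total size of 7,923 bp and an insert of 2,772 bp. However, both the depositor and sequencing-derived full sequences are 6,361 nt, and their PTEN feature spans about 1.2 kb. The listed figures therefore do not match the sequence records.

The stated purpose is a recruitable dual-specificity phosphatase. FKBP12 fusions are generally used for rapamycin-induced dimerization with an FRB domain anchored at a chosen membrane, although the record names no partner construct. Such recruitment would bring PTEN acutely to that site while mCherry reports its relocation. The associated publication concerns plasma membrane PI(3,4)P2 as a product of class I PI3K signalling.
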