Addgene plasmid #116866: mCherry-FKBP-PTEN
Purpose: Recruitable PTEN dual-specificity phosphatase
Depositing lab: Gerry Hammond. Publication: A high-avidity biosensor reveals plasma membrane PI(3,4)P2 is predominantly a class I PI3K signaling product. Goulden BD, Pacheco J, Dull A, Zewe JP, Deiters A, Hammond GRV. J Cell Biol. 2019 Mar 4;218(3):1066-1079. doi: 10.1083/jcb.201809026. Epub 2018 Dec 27. PubMed 30591513.
Backbone
  Vector backbone: pmCherry-C1
  Total vector size (bp): 7923
  Vector type: Mammalian Expression
  Selectable markers: Neomycin (select with G418)
Growth in bacteria
  Bacterial resistance: Kanamycin, 50 μg/mL
  Growth temperature: 37°C
  Growth strain: DH5alpha
  Copy number: High Copy
Gene/Insert
  Gene/Insert name: PTEN
  Species: H. sapiens (human)
  Insert size (bp): 2772
  Entrez Gene: PTEN (a.k.a. 10q23del, BZS, CWS1, DEC, GLM2, MHAM, MMAC1, PTEN1, PTENbeta, TEP1)
  Tag / fusion protein: FKBP12 (N terminal on insert); mCherry (N terminal on insert)
  Cloning method: Gibson Cloning
  Sequencing primers: 5′ CMV-For; 3′ SV40-pArev
Terms and licenses: Academic/Nonprofit Terms; Industry Terms: Not Available to Industry
Depositor comments: Please visit https://www.biorxiv.org/content/early/2018/09/06/410811 for bioRxiv preprint.
How to cite: mCherry-FKBP-PTEN was a gift from Gerry Hammond (Addgene plasmid # 116866 ; http://n2t.net/addgene:116866 ; RRID:Addgene_116866)
